Addgene plasmid #184970: pSCL.006
Purpose: Express -Eco1 RT in yeast
Depositing lab: Seth Shipman. Depositing organization: J. David Gladstone Institutes. Publication: Precise genome editing across kingdoms of life using retron-derived DNA. Lopez SC, Crawford KD, Lear SK, Bhattarai-Kline S, Shipman SL. Nat Chem Biol. 2022 Feb;18(2):199-206. doi: 10.1038/s41589-021-00927-y. Epub 2021 Dec 23. PubMed 34949838.
Backbone
  Vector backbone: pZS157 (Addgene plasmid #114454)
  Vector type: Yeast Expression
Growth in bacteria
  Bacterial resistance: Ampicillin, 100 μg/mL
  Growth temperature: 37°C
  Growth strain: DH5alpha
  Copy number: High Copy
Gene/Insert
  Gene/Insert name: Integrating inducible cassette: Eco1 RT
  Species: E. coli
  Mutation: human codon optimized RT
  Promoter: Gal1-10
  Tag / fusion protein: SV40NLS (N terminal on insert)
  Cloning method: Gibson Cloning
Terms and licenses: Academic/Nonprofit Terms; Industry Terms: Not Available to Industry
How to cite: pSCL.006 was a gift from Seth Shipman (Addgene plasmid # 184970 ; http://n2t.net/addgene:184970 ; RRID:Addgene_184970)
