[The description below was written by a language model from this plasmid's Addgene catalogue record and pLannotate feature annotations shown in this document.]
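Description:
pSCL.006 is a yeast expression plasmid built on the pZS157 backbone that carries a galactose-inducible cassette for the reverse transcriptase of the Escherichia coli retron Eco1 (also known as Ec86). The catalogue entry describes the insert as an "integrating inducible cassette". This fits the annotated 5,466-nt sequence, which shows no yeast replication origin or centromere (no 2μ or CEN/ARS). The plasmid therefore appears to be maintained in Saccharomyces cerevisiae by chromosomal integration rather than as an episome, although the record does not state the integration locus. Yeast selection relies on the HIS3 auxotrophic marker with its native promoter, flanked by a short fragment of the neighbouring MRM1/PET56 gene. In E. coli, the plasmid is propagated at high copy through a ColE1/pUC-type origin and selected with ampicillin via the β-lactamase gene. Backbone remnants include an f1 origin, a lacZα fragment, a T7 promoter and short bom and rop fragments.

The payload is a reverse transcriptase coding sequence that matches the Ec86 retron RT. According to the record, it is human codon-optimised and carries an N-terminal SV40 nuclear localisation signal to direct the bacterial enzyme to the nucleus. Expression is driven by the Gal1-10 promoter region, of which the annotation detects a GAL10 fragment directly upstream of the coding sequence, so transcription is regulated by Gal4 and switched on by galactose. No retron non-coding RNA (msr/msd) is annotated, so this construct appears to supply the RT alone. A retron RT reverse-transcribes its cognate ncRNA into multicopy single-stranded DNA. The plasmid comes from work on retron-derived DNA as a donor template for precise genome editing, where it serves to express Eco1 RT in yeast.
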