Features (pLannotate 1.2.2; 14 found; start..end, strand, type, name):
      1..302     -  promoter       GAL10 promoter (fragment): S. cerevisiae GAL10; inducible promoter, regulated by Gal4
    344..1300    +  CDS            RT86_ECOLX: Protein predicted: Swiss-Prot protein existence level 4. Participates in the synthesis of a msDNA (a branched RNA linked by a 2',5'-phosphodiester linkage to a single-stranded DNA) of unknown function. The retron transcript serves as primer and template to the reaction, and codes for the RT. From Escherichia coli.
   1537..1555    -  promoter       T7 promoter: promoter for bacteriophage T7 RNA polymerase
   1563..1718    +  CDS            lacZα (fragment): LacZα fragment of β-galactosidase; lacZ fragment
   1722..2150    +  rep_origin     f1 ori (sequence partly withheld): f1 bacteriophage origin of replication; arrow indicates direction of (+) strand synthesis
   2178..2229    -  misc_feature   bom (fragment): basis of mobility region from pBR322
   2437..3099    -  CDS            HIS3: imidazoleglycerol-phosphate dehydratase, required for histidine biosynthesis; S. cerevisiae HIS3; yeast auxotrophic marker
   3100..3287    -  promoter       HIS3 promoter: S. cerevisiae HIS3
   3337..3417    +  CDS            MRM1 (fragment): MRM1_YEAST - Also known as PET56 From Saccharomyces cerevisiae (strain ATCC 204508 / S288c) (Baker's yeast).
   3418..3467    -  misc_feature   bom (fragment): basis of mobility region from pBR322
   3569..3604    -  CDS            rop (fragment): Rop protein, which maintains plasmids at low copy number; rop
   3699..3803    +  promoter       AmpR promoter: bla
   3804..4664    +  CDS            AmpR: β-lactamase; bla; confers resistance to ampicillin, carbenicillin, and related antibiotics
   4835..5423    +  rep_origin     ori: high-copy-number ColE1/pMB1/pBR322/pUC origin of replication
>Addgene plasmid #184970 | pSCL.006 | addgene full sequence | sequence record 376556 | Addgene NGS Result
AGGCACATCTGCGTTTCAGGAACGCGACCGGTGAAGACGAGGACGCACGGAGGAGAGTCTTCCGTCGGAG
GGCTGTCGCCCGCTCGGCGGCTTCTAATCCGTACTTCAATATAGCAATGAGCAGTTAAGCGTATTACTGA
AAGTTCCAAAGAGAAGGTTTTTTTAGGCTAAGATAATGGGGCTCTTTACATTTCCACAACATATAAGTAA
GATTAGATATGGATATGTATATGGTGGTAATGCCATGTAATATGATTATTAAACTTCTTTGCGTCCATCC
AAAAAAAAAGTAAGAATTTTTGAAAATTCAATATAAATGCCACCAAAGAAGAAAAGAAAGGTCAAGTCCG
CTGAATACTTGAACACCTTCAGATTGAGAAATTTGGGTTTGCCAGTCATGAACAACTTGCACGATATGTC
TAAGGCTACCAGAATTTCTGTTGAAACCTTGAGATTATTGATCTACACCGCCGATTTCAGATACAGAATC
TACACTGTTGAAAAGAAGGGTCCAGAAAAGAGAATGAGAACTATCTACCAACCATCCAGAGAATTGAAGG
CTTTACAAGGTTGGGTTTTGAGAAACATCTTGGACAAGTTATCCTCCTCCCCATTTTCTATCGGTTTTGA
AAAGCACCAATCCATCTTGAACAATGCCACTCCACATATTGGTGCCAACTTCATTTTGAACATCGACTTG
GAAGATTTCTTCCCATCTTTGACTGCTAACAAGGTTTTCGGTGTTTTCCATTCTTTGGGTTACAACAGAT
TGATCTCCTCTGTTTTGACCAAGATTTGCTGCTACAAGAACTTGTTGCCACAAGGTGCTCCATCTTCTCC
AAAATTGGCTAACTTGATTTGCTCCAAGTTGGACTACAGAATTCAAGGTTATGCTGGTTCTAGAGGTTTG
ATATACACTAGATACGCTGATGACTTGACCTTGTCTGCTCAATCTATGAAGAAAGTTGTTAAGGCCAGAG
ACTTCTTGTTCTCCATTATTCCATCAGAAGGTTTGGTCATCAACTCCAAAAAGACCTGTATTTCTGGTCC
AAGATCCCAAAGAAAAGTTACCGGTTTGGTTATCTCCCAAGAAAAGGTTGGTATTGGTAGAGAAAAGTAC
AAAGAAATCAGAGCCAAGATCCACCATATTTTCTGCGGTAAATCCTCCGAAATCGAACATGTTAGAGGTT
GGTTGTCTTTCATCTTGTCCGTTGATTCTAAGTCCCACAGAAGATTGATTACCTACATCTCTAAGTTGGA
AAAGAAGTACGGTAAGAACCCATTGAACAAGGCTAAGACTTGATTTGCCAGCTTACTATCCTTCTTGAAA
ATATGCACTCTATATCTTTTAGTTCTTAATTGCAACACATAGATTTGCTGTATAACGAATTTTATGCTAT
TTTTTAAATTTGGAGTTCAGTGATAAAAGTGTCACAGCGAATTTCCTCACATGTAGGGACCGAATTGTTT
ACAAGTTCTCTGTACCACCATGGAGACATCAAAAATTGAAAATCTATGGAAAGATATGCAATTCGCCCTA
TAGTGAGTCGTATTACGCGCGCTCACTGGCCGTCGTTTTACAACGTCGTGACTGGGAAAACCCTGGCGTT
ACCCAACTTAATCGCCTTGCAGCACATCCCCCTTTCGCCAGCTGGCGTAATAGCGAAGAGGCCCGCACCG
ATCGCCCTTCCCAACAGTTGCGCAGCCTGAATGGCGAATGG
[124 nt withheld, positions 1722-1845]
C
[91 nt withheld, positions 1847-1937]
A
[49 nt withheld, positions 1939-1987]
CCTTTGACGTTGGAGTCCACGTTCTTT
[37 nt withheld, positions 2015-2051]
ACCCTATCTCGGTCTATTCTTTTGATTTATAAGGGATTTTGCCGATTTCGGCCTATTGGTTAAAAAATGA
GCTGATTTAACAAAAATTTAACGCGAATTTTAACAAAATATTAACGCTTACAATTTCCTGATGCGGTATT
TTCTCCTTACGCATCTGTGCGGTATTTCACACCGCATAGATCCGTCGAGTTCAAGAGAAAAAAAAAGAAA
AAGCAAAAAGAAAAAAGGAAAGCGCGCCTCGTTCAGAATGACACGTATAGAATGATGCATTACCTTGTCA
TCTTCAGTATCATACTGTTCGTATACATACTTACTGACATTCATAGGTATACATATATACACATGTATAT
ATATCGTATGCTGCAGCTTTAAATAATCGGTGTCACTACATAAGAACACCTTTGGTGGAGGGAACATCGT
TGGTACCATTGGGCGAGGTGGCTTCTCTTATGGCAACCGCAAGAGCCTTGAACGCACTCTCACTACGGTG
ATGATCATTCTTGCCTCGCAGACAATCAACGTGGAGGGTAATTCTGCTAGCCTCTGCAAAGCTTTCAAGA
AAATGCGGGATCATCTCGCAAGAGAGATCTCCTACTTTCTCCCTTTGCAAACCAAGTTCGACAACTGCGT
ACGGCCTGTTCGAAAGATCTACCACCGCTCTGGAAAGTGCCTCATCCAAAGGCGCAAATCCTGATCCAAA
CCTTTTTACTCCACGCACGGCCCCTAGGGCCTCTTTAAAAGCTTGACCGAGAGCAATCCCGCAGTCTTCA
GTGGTGTGATGGTCGTCTATGTGTAAGTCACCAATGCACTCAACGATTAGCGACCAGCCGGAATGCTTGG
CCAGAGCATGTATCATATGGTCCAGAAACCCTATACCTGTGTGGACGTTAATCACTTGCGATTGTGTGGC
CTGTTCTGCTACTGCTTCTGCCTCTTTTTCTGGGAAGATCGAGTGCTCTATCGCTAGGGGACCACCCTTT
AAAGAGATCGCAATCTGAATCTTGGTTTCATTTGTAATACGCTTTACTAGGGCTTTCTGCTCTGTCATCT
TTGCCTTCGTTTATCTTGCCTGCTCATTTTTTAGTATATTCTTCGAAGAAATCACATTACTTTATATAAT
GTATAATTCATTATGTGATAATGCCAATCGCTAAGAAAAAAAAAGAGTCATCCGCTAGGTGGAAAAAAAA
AAATGAAAATCATTACCGAGGCATAAAAAAATATAGAGTGTACTAGAGGAGGCCAAGAGTAATAGAAAAA
GAAAATTGCGGGAAAGGACTGTGTTATGACTTCCCTGACTAATGCCGTGTTCAAACGATACCTGGCAGTG
ACTCCTAGCGCTCACCAAGCTCTTAAAACGGGAATTTATGGTGCACTCTCAGTACAATCTGCTCTGATGC
CGCATAGTTAAGCCAGCCCCGACACCCGCCAACACCCGCTGACGCGCCCTGACGGGCTTGTCTGCTCCCG
GCATCCGCTTACAGACAAGCTGTGACCGTCTCCGGGAGCTGCATGTGTCAGAGGTTTTCACCGTCATCAC
CGAAACGCGCGAGACGAAAGGGCCTCGTGATACGCCTATTTTTATAGGTTAATGTCATGATAATAATGGT
TTCTTAGACGTCAGGTGGCACTTTTCGGGGAAATGTGCGCGGAACCCCTATTTGTTTATTTTTCTAAATA
CATTCAAATATGTATCCGCTCATGAGACAATAACCCTGATAAATGCTTCAATAATATTGAAAAAGGAAGA
GTATGAGTATTCAACATTTCCGTGTCGCCCTTATTCCCTTTTTTGCGGCATTTTGCCTTCCTGTTTTTGC
TCACCCAGAAACGCTGGTGAAAGTAAAAGATGCTGAAGATCAGTTGGGTGCACGAGTGGGTTACATCGAA
CTGGATCTCAACAGCGGTAAGATCCTTGAGAGTTTTCGCCCCGAAGAACGTTTTCCAATGATGAGCACTT
TTAAAGTTCTGCTATGTGGCGCGGTATTATCCCGTATTGACGCCGGGCAAGAGCAACTCGGTCGCCGCAT
ACACTATTCTCAGAATGACTTGGTTGAGTACTCACCAGTCACAGAAAAGCATCTTACGGATGGCATGACA
GTAAGAGAATTATGCAGTGCTGCCATAACCATGAGTGATAACACTGCGGCCAACTTACTTCTGACAACGA
TCGGAGGACCGAAGGAGCTAACCGCTTTTTTGCACAACATGGGGGATCATGTAACTCGCCTTGATCGTTG
GGAACCGGAGCTGAATGAAGCCATACCAAACGACGAGCGTGACACCACGATGCCTGTAGCAATGGCAACA
ACGTTGCGCAAACTATTAACTGGCGAACTACTTACTCTAGCTTCCCGGCAACAATTAATAGACTGGATGG
AGGCGGATAAAGTTGCAGGACCACTTCTGCGCTCGGCCCTTCCGGCTGGCTGGTTTATTGCTGATAAATC
TGGAGCCGGTGAGCGTGGGTCTCGCGGTATCATTGCAGCACTGGGGCCAGATGGTAAGCCCTCCCGTATC
GTAGTTATCTACACGACGGGGAGTCAGGCAACTATGGATGAACGAAATAGACAGATCGCTGAGATAGGTG
CCTCACTGATTAAGCATTGGTAACTGTCAGACCAAGTTTACTCATATATACTTTAGATTGATTTAAAACT
TCATTTTTAATTTAAAAGGATCTAGGTGAAGATCCTTTTTGATAATCTCATGACCAAAATCCCTTAACGT
GAGTTTTCGTTCCACTGAGCGTCAGACCCCGTAGAAAAGATCAAAGGATCTTCTTGAGATCCTTTTTTTC
TGCGCGTAATCTGCTGCTTGCAAACAAAAAAACCACCGCTACCAGCGGTGGTTTGTTTGCCGGATCAAGA
GCTACCAACTCTTTTTCCGAAGGTAACTGGCTTCAGCAGAGCGCAGATACCAAATACTGTTCTTCTAGTG
TAGCCGTAGTTAGGCCACCACTTCAAGAACTCTGTAGCACCGCCTACATACCTCGCTCTGCTAATCCTGT
TACCAGTGGCTGCTGCCAGTGGCGATAAGTCGTGTCTTACCGGGTTGGACTCAAGACGATAGTTACCGGA
TAAGGCGCAGCGGTCGGGCTGAACGGGGGGTTCGTGCACACAGCCCAGCTTGGAGCGAACGACCTACACC
GAACTGAGATACCTACAGCGTGAGCTATGAGAAAGCGCCACGCTTCCCGAAGGGAGAAAGGCGGACAGGT
ATCCGGTAAGCGGCAGGGTCGGAACAGGAGAGCGCACGAGGGAGCTTCCAGGGGGAAACGCCTGGTATCT
TTATAGTCCTGTCGGGTTTCGCCACCTCTGACTTGAGCGTCGATTTTTGTGATGCTCGTCAGGGGGGCGG
AGCCTATGGAAAAACGCCAGCAACGCGGCCTTTTTACGGTTCCTGGCCTTTTGCT
